Addgene plasmid #49220: pCru5-ACC/ACC-mEGFP-IRES-mCherry
Purpose: Retroviral expression vector. Contains an altered Kozak sequence and/or upstream open reading frames to modulate expression at the level of translation.
Depositing lab: Clifford Wang. Depositing organization: Stanford University. Publication: Tuning gene expression with synthetic upstream open reading frames. Ferreira JP, Overton KW, Wang CL. Proc Natl Acad Sci U S A. 2013 Jul 9;110(28):11284-9. doi: 10.1073/pnas.1305590110. Epub 2013 Jun 24. PubMed 23798422.
Backbone
  Vector backbone: pCru5
  Total vector size (bp): 6983
  Vector type: Mammalian Expression, Retroviral, Synthetic Biology
Growth in bacteria
  Bacterial resistance: Ampicillin, 100 μg/mL
  Growth temperature: 37°C
  Growth strain: Top10
  Copy number: High Copy
Gene/Insert 1
  Gene/Insert name: mEGFP
  Species: Synthetic
  Insert size (bp): 732
  Promoter: Viral LTR (or CMV)
  Tag / fusion protein: SfuI site to create C-terminal fusions (C terminal on insert)
  Cloning method: Restriction Enzyme; 5′ cloning site XhoI (not destroyed); 3′ cloning site NsiI (not destroyed)
  Sequencing primers: 5′ GGATACACGCCGCCCACGTG (5' to 3'); 3′ AGGGCGAGGGCGATGCCACCTA (5' to 3')
Gene/Insert 2
  Gene/Insert name: mCherry
  Species: Synthetic
  Insert size (bp): 711
  Promoter: Viral LTR (or CMV)
  Cloning method: Restriction Enzyme; 5′ cloning site BamHI (not destroyed); 3′ cloning site NotI (not destroyed)
  Sequencing primers: 5′ GTCACCTTCAGCTTGGCGG (5' to 3'); 3′ ATGGCGTTACTTAAGCTAG (5' to 3')
Terms and licenses: Academic/Nonprofit Terms; Industry Terms: Not Available to Industry
Depositor comments: Vector allows for control of transgene expression at the level of translation. It is 1 vector in a set of 9 that spans a range of expression levels. Sequencing through any part of the IRES sequence is not advised. Expression of gene downstream of IRES remains constant, despite varying expression of gene upstream.
How to cite: pCru5-ACC/ACC-mEGFP-IRES-mCherry was a gift from Clifford Wang (Addgene plasmid # 49220 ; http://n2t.net/addgene:49220 ; RRID:Addgene_49220)
