[The description below was written by a language model from this plasmid's Addgene catalogue record and pLannotate feature annotations shown in this document.]
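Description:
pCru5-ACC/ACC-mEGFP-IRES-mCherry is a 6,983 bp Moloney murine leukemia virus-based retroviral vector for mammalian expression, built on the pCru5 backbone. It is one member of a nine-vector set designed to tune transgene output at the level of translation rather than transcription. It is propagated in E. coli as a high-copy plasmid through a ColE1/pUC-type origin and is selected with ampicillin via the β-lactamase gene and its native promoter.

The viral portion begins with a CMV enhancer/promoter fused to a partial LTR segment. This hybrid 5′ LTR arrangement drives production of the genomic RNA in packaging cells. It is followed by the MMLV Ψ packaging signal, a truncated gag lacking its start codon (an extended packaging region), and a pol fragment carrying the splice acceptor. The payload sits downstream as a bicistronic cassette: monomeric EGFP, an EMCV IRES, then mCherry, closed by a full-length MMLV LTR. This matches the catalogue's statement that expression comes from the viral LTR or CMV.

The leader upstream of mEGFP carries an altered Kozak context and/or synthetic upstream open reading frames, which reduce ribosome initiation at the main start codon. The "ACC/ACC" in the name presumably denotes the specific variant, but the record does not define it or give its relative strength. Because mCherry is translated from the IRES, its level stays constant and serves as an internal reference for transduction and transcript abundance.

Retained restriction sites flank each reporter, XhoI/NsiI for mEGFP and BamHI/NotI for mCherry, and an SfuI site allows C-terminal fusions to mEGFP. These sites should make it possible to exchange a reporter for a gene of interest whose expression level needs to be set.
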