Features (pLannotate 1.2.2; 15 found; start..end, strand, type, name):
     46..756     +  CDS            mEGFP: mEGFP is a basic (constitutively fluorescent) green fluorescent protein published in 2002, derived from Aequorea victoria. It has moderate acid sensitivity.
    903..1365    +  misc_feature   IRES: internal ribosome entry site (IRES) of the encephalomyocarditis virus (EMCV)
   1393..2100    +  CDS            mCherry: mCherry is a basic (constitutively fluorescent) red fluorescent protein published in 2004, derived from Discosoma sp.. It is reported to be a very rapidly-maturing monomer with low acid sensitivity.
   2159..2752    +  LTR            LTR: long terminal repeat from Moloney murine leukemia virus
   2761..2807    +  LTR            5' LTR (truncated) (fragment): truncated long terminal repeat from Moloney murine sarcoma virus
   2890..2938    -  CDS            lacI (fragment): lac repressor; lacI; The lac repressor binds to the lac operator to inhibit transcription in E. coli. This inhibition can be relieved by adding lactose or isopropyl-β-D-thiogalactopyranoside (IPTG).
   3124..3712    -  rep_origin     ori: high-copy-number ColE1/pMB1/pBR322/pUC origin of replication
   3886..4746    -  CDS            AmpR: β-lactamase; bla; confers resistance to ampicillin, carbenicillin, and related antibiotics
   4747..4851    -  promoter       AmpR promoter: bla
   5008..5311    +  enhancer       CMV enhancer: human cytomegalovirus immediate early enhancer
   5312..5515    +  promoter       CMV promoter: human cytomegalovirus (CMV) immediate early promoter
   5511..5691    +  LTR            3' LTR (ΔU3) (fragment): self-inactivating 3' long terminal repeat (LTR) from Moloney murine leukemia virus
   5754..6111    +  misc_feature   MMLV Ψ: packaging signal of Moloney murine leukemia virus (MMLV)
   6176..6592    +  CDS            gag (truncated): truncated Moloney murine leukemia virus (MMLV) gag gene lacking the start codon
   6602..6976    +  misc_feature   pol region: Moloney murine leukemia virus (MMLV) pol region containing the splice acceptor site
>Addgene plasmid #49220 | pCru5-ACC/ACC-mEGFP-IRES-mCherry | depositor full sequence | sequence record 73629 | pCru5-ACC/ACC-mEGFP-IRES-mCherry sequence 6983 bps
TCGAGTAACTAACTAAACCATGGGTTGATTACCATGGGCGAATTCAGCAAGGGCGAGGAGCTGTTCACCG
GGGTGGTGCCCATCCTGGTCGAGCTGGACGGCGACGTAAACGGCCACAAGTTCAGCGTGTCCGGCGAGGG
CGAGGGCGATGCCACCTACGGCAAGCTGACCCTGAAGTTCATCTGCACCACCGGCAAGCTGCCCGTGCCC
TGGCCCACCCTCGTGACCACCCTGACCTACGGCGTGCAGTGCTTCAGCCGCTACCCCGACCACATGAAGC
AGCACGACTTCTTCAAGTCCGCCATGCCCGAAGGCTACGTCCAGGAGCGCACCATCTTCTTCAAGGACGA
CGGCAACTACAAGACCCGCGCCGAGGTGAAGTTCGAGGGCGACACCCTGGTGAACCGCATCGAGCTGAAG
GGCATCGACTTCAAGGAGGACGGCAACATCCTGGGGCACAAGCTGGAGTACAACTACAACAGCCACAACG
TCTATATCATGGCCGACAAGCAGAAGAACGGCATCAAGGTGAACTTCAAGATCCGCCACAACATCGAGGA
CGGCAGCGTGCAGCTCGCCGACCACTACCAGCAGAACACCCCCATCGGCGACGGCCCCGTGCTGCTGCCC
GACAACCACTACCTGAGCACCCAGTCCAAGCTGAGCAAAGACCCCAACGAGAAGCGCGATCACATGGTCC
TGCTGGAGTTCGTGACCGCCGCCGGGATCACTCTCGGCATGGACGAGCTGTACAAGTTCGAATAAGCATG
CATCTAGGGCGGCCAATTCCGCCCCTCTCCCTCCCCCCCCCCTAACGTTACTGGCCGAAGCCGCTTGGAA
TAAGGCCGGTGTGCGTTTGTCTATATGTGATTTTCCACCATATTGCCGTCTTTTGGCAATGTGAGGGCCC
GGAAACCTGGCCCTGTCTTCTTGACGAGCATTCCTAGGGGTCTTTCCCCTCTCGCCAAAGGAATGCAAGG
TCTGTTGAATGTCGTGAAGGAAGCAGTTCCTCTGGAAGCTTCTTGAAGACAAACAACGTCTGTAGCGACC
CTTTGCAGGCAGCGGAACCCCCCACCTGGCGACAGGTGCCTCTGCGGCCAAAAGCCACGTGTATAAGATA
CACCTGCAAAGGCGGCACAACCCCAGTGCCACGTTGTGAGTTGGATAGTTGTGGAAAGAGTCAAATGGCT
CTCCTCAAGCGTATTCAACAAGGGGCTGAAGGATGCCCAGAAGGTACCCCATTGTATGGGATCTGATCTG
GGGCCTCGGTGCACATGCTTTACATGTGTTTAGTCGAGGTTAAAAAAACGTCTAGGCCCCCCGAACCACG
GGGACGTGGTTTTCCTTTGAAAAACACGATGATAAGCTTGCCACAACCCGGGATCCGCCACCATGGTGAG
CAAGGGCGAGGAGGATAACATGGCCATCATCAAGGAGTTCATGCGCTTCAAGGTGCACATGGAGGGCTCC
GTGAACGGCCACGAGTTCGAGATCGAGGGCGAGGGCGAGGGCCGCCCCTACGAGGGCACCCAGACCGCCA
AGCTGAAGGTGACCAAGGGTGGCCCCCTGCCCTTCGCCTGGGACATCCTGTCCCCTCAGTTCATGTACGG
CTCCAAGGCCTACGTGAAGCACCCCGCCGACATCCCCGACTACTTGAAGCTGTCCTTCCCCGAGGGCTTC
AAGTGGGAGCGCGTGATGAACTTCGAGGACGGCGGCGTGGTGACCGTGACCCAGGACTCCTCCCTGCAGG
ACGGCGAGTTCATCTACAAGGTGAAGCTGCGCGGCACCAACTTCCCCTCCGACGGCCCCGTAATGCAGAA
GAAGACCATGGGCTGGGAGGCCTCCTCCGAGCGGATGTACCCCGAGGACGGCGCCCTGAAGGGCGAGATC
AAGCAGAGGCTGAAGCTGAAGGACGGCGGCCACTACGACGCTGAGGTCAAGACCACCTACAAGGCCAAGA
AGCCCGTGCAGCTGCCCGGCGCCTACAACGTCAACATCAAGTTGGACATCACCTCCCACAACGAGGACTA
CACCATCGTGGAACAGTACGAACGCGCCGAGGGCCGCCACTCCACCGGCGGCATGGACGAGCTGTACAAG
TAAGCGGCCGCTCGACGATAAAATAAAAGATTTTATTTAGTCTCCAGAAAAAGGGGGGAATGAAAGACCC
CACCTGTAGGTTTGGCAAGCTAGCTTAAGTAACGCCATTTTGCAAGGCATGGAAAAATACATAACTGAGA
ATAGAGAAGTTCAGATCAAGGTCAGGAACAGATGGAACAGCTGAATATGGGCCAAACAGGATATCTGTGG
TAAGCAGTTCCTGCCCCGGCTCAGGGCCAAGAACAGATGGAACAGCTGAATATGGGCCAAACAGGATATC
TGTGGTAAGCAGTTCCTGCCCCGGCTCAGGGCCAAGAACAGATGGTCCCCAGATGCGGTCCAGCCCTCAG
CAGTTTCTAGAGAACCATCAGATGTTTCCAGGGTGCCCCAAGGACCTGAAATGACCCTGTGCCTTATTTG
AACTAACCAATCAGTTCGCTTCTCGCTTCTGTTCGCGCGCTTCTGCTCCCCGAGCTCAATAAAAGAGCCC
ACAACCCCTCACTCGGGGCGCCAGTCCTCCGATTGACTGAGTCGCCCGGGTACCCGTGTATCCAATAAAC
CCTCTTGCAGTTGCATCCGACTTGTGGTCTCGCTGTTCCTTGGGAGGGTCTCCTCTGAGTGATTGACTAC
CCGTCAGCGGGGGTCTTTCATTTCCGACTTGTGGTCTCGCTGCCTTGGGAGGGTCTCCTCTGAGTGATTG
ACTACCCGTCAGCGGGGGTCTTCACATGCAGCATGTATCAAAATTAATTTGGTTTTTTTTCTTAAGTATT
TACATTAAATGGCCATAGTTGCATTAATGAATCGGCCAACGCGCGGGGAGAGGCGGTTTGCGTATTGGCG
CTCTTCCGCTTCCTCGCTCACTGACTCGCTGCGCTCGGTCGTTCGGCTGCGGCGAGCGGTATCAGCTCAC
TCAAAGGCGGTAATACGGTTATCCACAGAATCAGGGGATAACGCAGGAAAGAACATGTGAGCAAAAGGCC
AGCAAAAGGCCAGGAACCGTAAAAAGGCCGCGTTGCTGGCGTTTTTCCATAGGCTCCGCCCCCCTGACGA
GCATCACAAAAATCGACGCTCAAGTCAGAGGTGGCGAAACCCGACAGGACTATAAAGATACCAGGCGTTT
CCCCCTGGAAGCTCCCTCGTGCGCTCTCCTGTTCCGACCCTGCCGCTTACCGGATACCTGTCCGCCTTTC
TCCCTTCGGGAAGCGTGGCGCTTTCTCATAGCTCACGCTGTAGGTATCTCAGTTCGGTGTAGGTCGTTCG
CTCCAAGCTGGGCTGTGTGCACGAACCCCCCGTTCAGCCCGACCGCTGCGCCTTATCCGGTAACTATCGT
CTTGAGTCCAACCCGGTAAGACACGACTTATCGCCACTGGCAGCAGCCACTGGTAACAGGATTAGCAGAG
CGAGGTATGTAGGCGGTGCTACAGAGTTCTTGAAGTGGTGGCCTAACTACGGCTACACTAGAAGGACAGT
ATTTGGTATCTGCGCTCTGCTGAAGCCAGTTACCTTCGGAAAAAGAGTTGGTAGCTCTTGATCCGGCAAA
CAAACCACCGCTGGTAGCGGTGGTTTTTTTGTTTGCAAGCAGCAGATTACGCGCAGAAAAAAAGGATCTC
AAGAAGATCCTTTGATCTTTTCTACGGGGTCTGACGCTCAGTGGAACGAAAACTCACGTTAAGGGATTTT
GGTCATGAGATTATCAAAAAGGATCTTCACCTAGATCCTTTTAAATTAAAAATGAAGTTTGCGCAAATCA
ATCTAAAGTATATATGAGTAAACTTGGTCTGACAGTTACCAATGCTTAATCAGTGAGGCACCTATCTCAG
CGATCTGTCTATTTCGTTCATCCATAGTTGCCTGACTCCCCGTCGTGTAGATAACTACGATACGGGAGGG
CTTACCATCTGGCCCCAGTGCTGCAATGATACCGCGAGACCCACGCTCACCGGCTCCAGATTTATCAGCA
ATAAACCAGCCAGCCGGAAGGGCCGAGCGCAGAAGTGGTCCTGCAACTTTATCCGCCTCCATCCAGTCTA
TTAATTGTTGCCGGGAAGCTAGAGTAAGTAGTTCGCCAGTTAATAGTTTGCGCAACGTTGTTGCCATTGC
TACAGGCATCGTGGTGTCACGCTCGTCGTTTGGTATGGCTTCATTCAGCTCCGGTTCCCAACGATCAAGG
CGAGTTACATGATCCCCCATGTTGTGCAAAAAAGCGGTTAGCTCCTTCGGTCCTCCGATCGTTGTCAGAA
GTAAGTTGGCCGCAGTGTTATCACTCATGGTTATGGCAGCACTGCATAATTCTCTTACTGTCATGCCATC
CGTAAGATGCTTTTCTGTGACTGGTGAGTACTCAACCAAGTCATTCTGAGAATAGTGTATGCGGCGACCG
AGTTGCTCTTGCCCGGCGTCAACACGGGATAATACCGCGCCACATAGCAGAACTTTAAAAGTGCTCATCA
TTGGAAAACGTTCTTCGGGGCGAAAACTCTCAAGGATCTTACCGCTGTTGAGATCCAGTTCGATGTAACC
CACTCGTGCACCCAACTGATCTTCAGCATCTTTTACTTTCACCAGCGTTTCTGGGTGAGCAAAAACAGGA
AGGCAAAATGCCGCAAAAAAGGGAATAAGGGCGACACGGAAATGTTGAATACTCATACTCTTCCTTTTTC
AATATTATTGAAGCATTTATCAGGGTTATTGTCTCATGAGCGGATACATATTTGAATGTATTTAGAAAAA
TAAACAAATAGGGGTTCCGCGCACATTTCCCCGAAAAGTGCCACCAGCTTTGCTCTTAGGAGTTTCCTAA
TACATCCCAAACTCAAATATATAAAGCATTTGACTTGTTCTATGCCCTAGTTATTAATAGTAATCAATTA
CGGGGTCATTAGTTCATAGCCCATATATGGAGTTCCGCGTTACATAACTTACGGTAAATGGCCCGCCTGG
CTGACCGCCCAACGACCCCCGCCCATTGACGTCAATAATGACGTATGTTCCCATAGTAACGCCAATAGGG
ACTTTCCATTGACGTCAATGGGTGGAGTATTTACGGTAAACTGCCCACTTGGCAGTACATCAAGTGTATC
ATATGCCAAGTACGCCCCCTATTGACGTCAATGACGGTAAATGGCCCGCCTGGCATTATGCCCAGTACAT
GACCTTATGGGACTTTCCTACTTGGCAGTACATCTACGTATTAGTCATCGCTATTACCATGGTGATGCGG
TTTTGGCAGTACATCAATGGGCGTGGATAGCGGTTTGACTCACGGGGATTTCCAAGTCTCCACCCCATTG
ACGTCAATGGGAGTTTGTTTTGGCACCAAAATCAACGGGACTTTCCAAAATGTCGTAACAACTCCGCCCC
ATTGACGCAAATGGGCGGTAGGCATGTACGGTGGGAGGTCTATATAAGCAGAGCTCAATAAAAGAGCCCA
CAACCCCTCACTCGGGGCGCCAGTCCTCCGATTGACTGAGTCGCCCGGGTACCCGTGTATCCAATAAACC
CTCTTGCAGTTGCATCCGACTTGTGGTCTCGCTGTTCCTTGGGAGGGTCTCCTCTGAGTGATTGACTACC
CGTCAGCGGGGGTCTTTCATTTGGGGGCTCGTCCGGGATCGGGAGACCCCTGCCCAGGGACCACCGACCC
ACCACCGGGAGGTAAGCTGGCCAGCAACTTATCTGTGTCTGTCCGATTGTCTAGTGTCTATGACTGATTT
TATGCGCCTGCGTCGGTACTAGTTAGCTAACTAGCTCTGTATCTGGCGGACCCGTGGTGGAACTGACGAG
TTCGGAACACCCGGCCGCAACCCTGGGAGACGTCCCAGGGACTTCGGGGGCCGTTTTTGTGGCCCGACCT
GAGTCCAAAAATCCCGATCGTTTTGGACTCTTTGGTGCACCCCCCTTAGAGGAGGGATATGTGGTTCTGG
TAGGAGACGAGAACCTAAAACAGTTCCCGCCTCCGTCTGAATTTTTGCTTTCGGTTTGGGACCGAAGCCG
CGCCGCGCGTCTTGTCTGCTGCAGCATCGTTCTGTGTTGTCTCTGTCTGACTGTGTTTCTGTATTTGTCT
GAAAATATCGGCCCGGGCCAGACTGTTACCACTCCCTTAAGTTTGACCTTAGGTCACTGGAAAGATGTCG
AGCGGATCGCTCACAACCAGTCGGTAGATGTCAAGAAGAGACGTTGGGTTACCTTCTGCTCTGCAGAATG
GCCAACCTTTAACGTCGGATGGCCGCGAGACGGCACCTTTAACCGAGACCTCATCACCCAGGTTAAGATC
AAGGTCTTTTCACCTGGCCCGCATGGACACCCAGACCAGGTCCCCTACATCGTGACCTGGGAAGCCTTGG
CTTTTGACCCCCCTCCCTGGGTCAAGCCCTTTGTACACCCTAAGCCTCCGCCTCCTCTTCCTCCATCCGC
CCCGTCTCTCCCCCTTGAACCTCCTCGTTCGACCCCGCCTCGATCCTCCCTTTATCCAGCCCTCACTCCT
TCTCTAGGCGCCCCCATATGGCCATATGAGATCTTATATGGGGCACCCCCGCCCCTTGTAAACTTCCCTG
ACCCTGACATGACAAGAGTTACTAACAGCCCCTCTCTCCAAGCTCACTTACAGGCTCTCTACTTAGTCCA
GCACGAAGTCTGGAGACCTCTGGCGGCAGCCTACCAAGAACAACTGGACCGACCGGTGGTACCTCACCCT
TACCGAGTCGGCGACACAGTGTGGGTCCGCCGACACCAGACTAAGAACCTAGAACCTCGCTGGAAAGGAC
CTTACACAGTCCTGCTGACCACCCCCACCGCCCTCAAAGTAGACGGCATCGCAGCTTGGATACACGCCGC
CCACGTGAAGGCTGCCGACCCCGGGGGTGGACCATCCTCTAGACTGCCGGATC
