>Addgene plasmid #49220 | pCru5-ACC/ACC-mEGFP-IRES-mCherry | depositor partial sequence | sequence record 73630 | TIS region: NOT including RE sites and preceding stop codons
ACCATGGGTTGATTACCATGGGC
