>Addgene plasmid #49220 | pCru5-ACC/ACC-mEGFP-IRES-mCherry | addgene partial sequence | sequence record 75632 | LZRS-F 5'-TGGATACACGCCGCCCACGTG-3'
TCCTCTAGACTGCCGGATCTCGAGTAACTAACTAAACCATGGGTTGATTACCATGGGCGAATTCAGCAAG
GGCGAGGAGCTGTTCACCGGGGTGGTGCCCATCCTGGTCGAGCTGGACGGCGACGTAAACGGCCACAAGT
TCAGCGTGTCCGGCGAGGGCGAGGGCGATGCCACCTACGGCAAGCTGACCCTGAAGTTCATCTGCACCAC
CGGCAAGCTGCCCGTGCCCTGGCCCACCCTCGTGACCACCCTGACCTACGGCGTGCAGTGCTTCAGCCGC
TACCCCGACCACATGAAGCAGCACGACTTCTTCAAGTCCGCCATGCCCGAAGGCTACGTCCAGGAGCGCA
CCATCTTCTTCAAGGACGACGGCAACTACAAGACCCGCGCCGAGGTGAAGTTCGAGGGCGACACCCTGGT
GAACCGCATCGAGCTGAAGGGCATCGACTTCAAGGAGGACGGCAACATCCTGGGGCACAAGCTGGAGTAC
AACTACAACAGCCACAACGTCTATATCATGGCCGACAAGCAGAAGAACGGCATCAAGGTGAACTTCAAGA
TCCGCCACAACATCGAGGACGGCAGCGTGCAGCTCGCCGACCACTACCAGCAGAACACCCCCATCGGCGA
CGGCCCCGTGCTGCTGCCCGACAACCACTACCTGAGCACCCAGTCCAAGCTGAGCAAAGACCCCAACGAG
AAGCGCGATCACATGGTCCTGCTGGAGTTCGTGACCGCCGCCGGGATCACTCTCGGCATGGACGAGCTGT
ACAAGTTCGAATAAGCATGCATCTAG
